>Addgene plasmid #162917 | C238-E07: attB2r-SV40polyA-attB3 | addgene full sequence | sequence record 333332 | Addgene NGS Result
AGCATGGATGTTTTCCCAGTCACGACGTTGTAAAACGACGGCCAGTCTTAAAATTCGAGCTCGGTCCGAG
GATCCTACAGGTCACTAATACCATCTAAGTAGTTGATTCATAGTGACTGGATATGTTGTGTTTTACAGTA
TTATGTAGTCTGTTTTTTATGCAAAATCTAATTTAATATATTGATATTTATATCACCTTACGTTTCTCGT
TCAGCTTTCTTGTACAAAGTGGGCAGCTTGTCGAGAAGTACTAGAGGATCATAATCAGCCATACCACATT
TGTAGAGGTTTTACTTGCTTTAAAAAACCTCCCACACCTCCCCCTGAACCTGAAACATAAAATGAATGCA
ATTGTTGTTGTTAACTTGTTTATTGCAGCTTATAATGGTTACAAATAAAGCAATAGCATCACAAATTTCA
CAAATAAAGCATTTTTTTCACTGCATTCTAGTTGTGGTTTGTCCAAACTCATCAATGTATCTTATCATGT
CTGGATCTCAACTTTATTATACAAAGTTGGCATTATAGGAAAGCATTGCTTATCAATTTGTTGCAACGAA
CAGGTCACTATCAGTCAAAATAAAATCATTATTTGCATGCAAGCTTAGATCCTCTAGACCAGCCAGGACA
GAAATGCCTCGACTTCGCTGCTACCCAAGGTTGCCGGGTGACGCACACCGTGGAAACGGATGAAGGCACG
AACCCAGTGGACATAAGCCTGTTCGGTTCGTAAGCTGTAATGCAAGTAGCGTATGCGCTCACGCAACTGG
TCCAGAACCTTGACCGAACGCAGCGGTGGTAACGGCGCAGTGGCGGTTTTCATGGCTTGTTATGACTGGG
GTACAGTCTATGCCTCGGGCATCCAAGCAGCAAGCGCGTTACGCCGTGGGTCGATGTTTGATGTTATGGA
GCAGCAACGATGTTACGCAGCAGGGCAGTCGCCCTAAAACAAAGTTAAACATTATGAGGGAAGCGGTGAT
CGCCGAAGTATCGACTCAACTATCAGAGGTAGTTGGCGTCATCGAGCGCCATCTCGAACCGACGTTGCTG
GCCGTACATTTGTACGGCTCCGCAGTGGATGGCGGCCTGAAGCCACACAGTGATATTGATTTGCTGGTTA
CGGTGACCGTAAGGCTTGATGAAACAACGCGGCGAGCTTTGATCAACGACCTTTTGGAAACTTCGGCTTC
CCCTGGAGAGAGCGAGATTCTCCGCGCTGTAGAAGTCACCATTGTTGTGCACGACGACATCATTCCGTGG
CGTTATCCAGCTAAGCGCGAACTGCAATTTGGAGAATGGCAGCGCAATGACATTCTTGCAGGTATCTTCG
AGCCAGCCACGATCGACATTGATCTGGCTATCTTGCTGACAAAAGCAAGAGAACATAGCGTTGCCTTGGT
AGGTCCAGCGGCGGAGGAACTCTTTGATCCGGTTCCTGAACAGGATCTATTTGAGGCGCTAAATGAAACC
TTAACGCTATGGAACTCGCCGCCCGACTGGGCTGGCGATGAGCGAAATGTAGTGCTTACGTTGTCCCGCA
TTTGGTACAGCGCAGTAACCGGCAAAATCGCGCCGAAGGATGTCGCTGCCGACTGGGCAATGGAGCGCCT
GCCGGCCCAGTATCAGCCCGTCATACTTGAAGCTAGACAGGCTTATCTTGGACAAGAAGAAGATCGCTTG
GCCTCGCGCGCAGATCAGTTGGAAGAATTTGTCCACTACGTGAAAGGCGAGATCACCAAGGTAGTCGGCA
AATAACCCTCGAGCCACCCATGACCAAAATCCCTTAACGTGAGTTACGCGTCGTTCCACTGAGCGTCAGA
CCCCGTAGAAAAGATCAAAGATCTTCTTGAGATCCTTTTTTTCTGCGCGTAATCTGCTGCTTGCAAACAA
AAAAACCACCGCTACCAGCGGTGGTTTGTTTGCCGGATCAAGAGCTACCAACTCTTTTTCCGAAGGTAAC
TGGCTTCAGCAGAGCGCAGATACCAAATACTGTTCTTCTAGTGTAGCCGTAGTTAGGCCACCACTTCAAG
AACTCTGTAGCACCGCCTACATACCTCGCTCTGCTAATCCTGTTACCAGTGGCTGCTGCCAGTGGCGATA
AGTCGTGTCTTACCGGGTTGGACTCAAGACGATAGTTACCGGATAAGGCGCAGCGGTCGGGCTGAACGGG
GGGTTCGTGCACACAGCCCAGCTTGGAGCGAACGACCTACACCGAACTGAGATACCTACAGCGTGAGCTA
TGAGAAAGCGCCACGCTTCCCGAAGGGAGAAAGGCGGACAGGTATCCGGTAAGCGGCAGGGTCGGAACAG
GAGAGCGCACGAGGGAGCTTCCAGGGGGAAACGCCTGGTATCTTTATAGTCCTGTCGGGTTTCGCCACCT
CTGACTTGAGCGTCGATTTTTGTGATGCTCGTCAGGGGGGCGGAGCCTATGGAAAAACGCCAGCAACGCG
GCCTTTTTACGGTTCCTGGCCTTTTGCTGGCCTTTTGCTCACATGTTCTTTCCTGCGTTATCCCCTGATT
CTGTGGATAACCGTATTACCGCCTTTGAGTGAGCTGATACCGCTCGCCGCAGCCGAACGACCGAGCGCAG
CGAGTCAGTGAGCGAGGAAGCGGAAGAGCGCCCAATACGCAAACCGCCTCTCCCCGCGCGTTGGCCGATT
CATTAATGCAGCTGGCACGACAGGTTTCCCGACTGGAAAGCGGGCAGTGAGCGCAACGCAATTAATACGC
GTACCGCTAGCCAGGAAGAGTTTGTAGAAACGCAAAAAGGCCATCCGTCAGGATGGCCTTCTGCTTAGTT
TGATGCCTGGCAGTTTATGGCGGGCGTCCTGCCCGCCACCCTCCGGGCCGTTGCTTCACAACGTTCAAAT
CCGCTCCCGGCGGATTTGTCCTACTCAGGAGAGCGTTCACCGACAAACAACAGATAAAACGAAAGGCCCA
GTCTTCCGACTGAGCCTTTCGTTTTATTTGATGCCTGGCAGTTCCCTACTCTCGCGTTAACGCT
Features (pLannotate 1.2.2; 14 found; start..end, strand, type, name):
     10..46      -  CDS            lacZα (fragment): LacZα fragment of β-galactosidase; lacZ fragment
    109..230     -  protein_bind   attR3: mutant version of attR; recombination site for the Gateway® LR reaction LR Clonase™
    212..232     -  protein_bind   attB2: mutant version of attB; core recombination site for the Gateway® BP reaction BP Clonase™
    257..340     +  CDS            large T antigen (fragment): large T antigen from SV40 (simian virus 40)
    363..497     +  polyA_signal   SV40 poly(A) signal: SV40 polyadenylation signal
    499..519     -  protein_bind   attB3: mutant version of attB; core recombination site for the Gateway® BP reaction BP Clonase™
    510..595     -  protein_bind   attL2 (fragment): mutant version of attL; recombination site for the Gateway® LR reaction LR Clonase™
    710..733     +  promoter       Pc promoter (fragment): intI1 (promoter lies within the coding sequence); class 1 integron promoter
    901..957     +  CDS            GmR (fragment): gentamycin acetyltransferase; aacC1; confers resistance to gentamycin
    964..1755    +  CDS            SmR: aminoglycoside adenylyltransferase (Murphy, 1985); aadA; confers resistance to spectinomycin and streptomycin
   1847..2435    +  rep_origin     ori: high-copy-number ColE1/pMB1/pBR322/pUC origin of replication
   2618..2710    +  CDS            lacI (fragment): lac repressor; lacI; The lac repressor binds to the lac operator to inhibit transcription in E. coli. This inhibition can be relieved by adding lactose or isopropyl-β-D-thiogalactopyranoside (IPTG).
   2765..2792    -  terminator     rrnB T2 terminator: transcription terminator T2 from the E. coli rrnB gene
   2924..2967    +  terminator     rrnB T1 terminator: Escherichia coli rrnB; transcription terminator T1 from the E. coli rrnB gene
