[The description below was written by a language model from this plasmid's Addgene catalogue record and pLannotate feature annotations shown in this document.]
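Description:
C238-E07: attB2r-SV40polyA-attB3 is a small (about 3 kb) Gateway entry clone built in the pDonr257 donor backbone and classed as a synthetic biology part for multisite recombinational cloning. It is maintained in E. coli from a high-copy ColE1/pUC-type origin and selected with spectinomycin through the aadA (SmR) aminoglycoside adenylyltransferase gene. Short annotated fragments of a class 1 integron Pc promoter and a gentamicin acetyltransferase gene sit just upstream of that marker and probably reflect the origin of the resistance cassette rather than functional elements. The rrnB T1 and T2 terminators in the backbone help insulate the cloning region from surrounding transcription. The lacZα and lacI fragments are brief residual matches and do not encode working genes.

The payload is the SV40 polyadenylation region: an annotated SV40 poly(A) signal preceded by a short stretch matching the end of the large T antigen coding sequence, as expected for the native viral context of this terminator. There is no promoter or expressed gene in the insert. The cassette is flanked by Gateway recombination sites carrying the attB2 and attB3 core specificities. The automated annotation labels the longer flanking sequences as attR3 and an attL2 fragment, so the exact site designations should be taken from the construct name and stated purpose rather than from those labels.

In use, this clone supplies the 3' module in combinatorial multi-fragment Gateway LR assemblies. It joins downstream of an entry clone ending in a compatible att2 site, typically a coding sequence, and links to the destination vector through att3. This provides transcription termination and polyadenylation for expression in mammalian or other eukaryotic cells.
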