Addgene plasmid #162917: C238-E07: attB2r-SV40polyA-attB3
Purpose: Gateway attB2r/attB3 entry clone containing a polyA sequence for transcription termination
Depositing lab: Dominic Esposito. Depositing organization: National Cancer Institute (NCI). Publication: Combinatorial assembly of clone libraries using site-specific recombination. Wall VE, Garvey LA, Mehalko JL, Procter LV, Esposito D. Methods Mol Biol. 2014;1116:193-208. doi: 10.1007/978-1-62703-764-8_14. PubMed 24395366.
Backbone
  Vector backbone: pDonr257
  Vector type: Synthetic Biology
Growth in bacteria
  Bacterial resistance: Spectinomycin, 50 μg/mL
  Growth temperature: 37°C
  Growth strain: DH5alpha
  Copy number: High Copy
Gene/Insert
  Gene/Insert name: SV40 polyadenylation sequence
  Species: Synthetic
  Cloning method: Gateway Cloning
Terms and licenses: Academic/Nonprofit Terms; Industry Terms: Not Available to Industry
How to cite: C238-E07: attB2r-SV40polyA-attB3 was a gift from Dominic Esposito (Addgene plasmid # 162917 ; http://n2t.net/addgene:162917 ; RRID:Addgene_162917)
