>Addgene plasmid #162917 | C238-E07: attB2r-SV40polyA-attB3 | addgene partial sequence | sequence record 331967 | M13-F20 5'-TGTAAAACGACGGCCAGT-3'
NNNNNNNNNNNNCGAGNNCCTACAGGTCACTAATACCATCTAAGTAGTTGATTCATAGTGACTGGATATG
TTGTGTTTTACAGTATTATGTAGTCTGTTTTTTATGCAAAATCTAATTTAATATATTGATATTTATATCA
CCTTACGTTTCTCGTTCAGCTTTCTTGTACAAAGTGGGCAGCTTGTCGAGAAGTACTAGAGGATCATAAT
CAGCCATACCACATTTGTAGAGGTTTTACTTGCTTTAAAAAACCTCCCACACCTCCCCCTGAACCTGAAA
CATAAAATGAATGCAATTGTTGTTGTTAACTTGTTTATTGCAGCTTATAATGGTTACAAATAAAGCAATA
GCATCACAAATTTCACAAATAAAGCATTTTTTTCACTGCATTCTAGTTGTGGTTTGTCCAAACTCATCAA
TGTATCTTATCATGTCTGGATCTCAACTTTATTATACAAAGTTGGCATTATAGGAAAGCATTGCTTATCA
ATTTGTTGCAACGAACAGGTCACTATCAGTCAAAATAAAATCATTATTTGCATGCAAGCTTAGATCCTCT
AGACCAGCCAGGACAGAAATGCCTCGACTTCGCTGCTACCCAAGGTTGCCGGGTGACGCACACCGTGGAA
ACGGATGAAGGCACGAACCCAGTGGACATAAGCCTGTTCGGTTCGTAAGCTGTAATGCAAGTAGCGTATG
CGCTCACGCAACTGGTCCAGAACCTTGACCGAACGCAGCGGTGGTAACGGCGCAGTGGCGGTTTTCATGG
CTTGTTATGACTGGGGTACAGTCTATGCCTCGGGCATCCAAGCAGCAAGCGCGTTACGCCGTGGGTCGAT
GTTTGATGTTATGGAGCAGCAACGATGTTACGCAGCAGGGCAGTCGCCCTAAAACAAAGTTAAACATTAT
GAGGGAAGCGGTGATCGCCGAAGTATCN
